Addgene plasmid #42303: pHYDuet93
Depositing lab: Hideo Iwai. Depositing organization: University of Helsinki, Institute of Biotechnology. Publication: Solution structure of DnaE intein from Nostoc punctiforme: structural basis for the design of a new split intein suitable for site-specific chemical modification. Oeemig JS, Aranko AS, Djupsjobacka J, Heinamaki K, Iwai H. FEBS Lett. 2009 May 6;583(9):1451-6. doi: 10.1016/j.febslet.2009.03.058. Epub 2009 Apr 1. PubMed 19344715.
Backbone
  Vector backbone: pSKDuet16
  Backbone size w/o insert (bp): 3992
  Total vector size (bp): 4392
  Modifications to backbone: introduced stop codon by inversion PCR to create NpuDnaEdC6-stop-
  Vector type: Bacterial Expression
Growth in bacteria
  Bacterial resistance: Kanamycin, 50 μg/mL
  Growth temperature: 37°C
  Growth strain: DH5alpha
  Copy number: High Copy
Gene/Insert
  Gene/Insert name: NpuDnaEdC6 (alt names: N-intein of NpuDnaEC6 split intein; split intein)
  Species: Nostoc punctiforme
  Insert size (bp): 400
  Promoter: T7
  Tag / fusion protein: H6-GB1 (N terminal on backbone)
  Cloning method: Restriction Enzyme; 5′ cloning site BamHI (not destroyed); 3′ cloning site HindIII (not destroyed)
  Sequencing primers: 5′ T7; 3′ T7term
Terms and licenses: Academic/Nonprofit Terms; Industry Terms: Not Available to Industry
How to cite: pHYDuet93 was a gift from Hideo Iwai (Addgene plasmid # 42303 ; http://n2t.net/addgene:42303 ; RRID:Addgene_42303)
