[The description below was written by a language model from this plasmid's Addgene catalogue record and pLannotate feature annotations shown in this document.]
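Description:
pHYDuet93 is a 4,392 bp bacterial expression plasmid derived from pSKDuet16, a Duet-style backbone. It replicates from the RSF1030 (RSF) origin, which is compatible with other common origins and so allows co-maintenance with a second plasmid in the same E. coli cell. Selection is by kanamycin through an aph(3')-Ia resistance gene. A plasmid-borne lacI gene with its own promoter supplies lac repressor. The short tetracycline-resistance fragments in the annotation appear to be backbone remnants rather than functional markers.

The expression cassette consists of a T7 promoter with an adjacent lac operator, the T7 gene 10 ribosome binding site and a downstream T7 terminator, giving IPTG-inducible expression in hosts that supply T7 RNA polymerase. The encoded protein starts with a hexahistidine tag (annotated as a fragment of a composite His-containing tag), followed by a thrombin cleavage site and the GB1 solubility domain of streptococcal protein G. This is fused to NpuDnaEdC6, the N-terminal fragment of a split DnaE intein from Nostoc punctiforme, cloned between BamHI and HindIII. The automated annotation labels this region by homology to the Synechocystis DnaE N-intein, whereas the catalogue gives Nostoc punctiforme as the source.

According to the record, a stop codon was introduced by inverse PCR to create this truncated intein. The second GB1 segment and the S-Tag annotated downstream are therefore presumably left over from the parent construct and not translated.

The associated work concerns the design of a split intein for site-specific chemical modification. The plasmid evidently serves to produce the tagged, soluble N-intein precursor for protein trans-splicing with a short complementary C-terminal intein fragment.
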