Features (pLannotate 1.2.2; 20 found; start..end, strand, type, name):
     23..58      -  CDS            TcR (fragment): tetracycline efflux protein; tet; confers resistance to tetracycline
     61..79      +  promoter       T7 promoter: promoter for bacteriophage T7 RNA polymerase
     80..104     +  protein_bind   lac operator: The lac repressor binds to the lac operator to inhibit transcription in E. coli. This inhibition can be relieved by adding lactose or isopropyl-β-D-thiogalactopyranoside (IPTG). lac repressor encoded by lacI
    119..141     +  RBS            RBS: efficient ribosome binding site from bacteriophage T7 gene 10 (Olins and Rangwala, 1989)
    160..176     +  CDS            capTEV™ (fragment): composite tag for in vivo biotinylation, TEV protease cleavage, and 6xHis tagging
    187..204     +  CDS            thrombin site: thrombin recognition and cleavage site
    214..371     +  CDS            GB1 (fragment): B1 domain of Streptococcal protein G effective as a solubilizing fusion partner (Cheng and Patel, 2004)
    382..801     +  CDS            dnaE-N (fragment): DPO3A_SYNY3 - Experimental evidence at protein level: Swiss-Prot protein existence level 1. DNA polymerase III is a complex, multichain enzyme responsible for most of the replicative synthesis in bacteria. This DNA polymerase also exhibits 3' to 5' exonuclease activity. The alpha chain is the DNA polymerase (By similarity). From Synechocystis sp. (strain PCC 6803 / Kazusa).
    811..968     +  CDS            GB1 (fragment): B1 domain of Streptococcal protein G effective as a solubilizing fusion partner (Cheng and Patel, 2004)
   1006..1047    +  CDS            S-Tag (fragment): affinity and epitope tag derived from pancreatic ribonuclease A
   1077..1094    +  CDS            SET1 (fragment): solubility-enhancement tag derived from T7 phage gene 10B
   1102..1149    +  terminator     T7 terminator: transcription terminator for bacteriophage T7 RNA polymerase
   1313..1370    +  promoter       AmpR promoter (fragment): bla
   1379..2194    -  CDS            KanR: aminoglycoside phosphotransferase; aph(3')-Ia; confers resistance to kanamycin in bacteria or G418 (Geneticin®) in eukaryotes
   2195..2286    -  promoter       AmpR promoter: bla
   2302..3051    -  rep_origin     RSF ori: Plasmids containing the RSF 1030 origin of replication can be propagated in E. coli cells that contain additional plasmids with compatible origins.
   3134..3198    -  CDS            TcR (fragment): tetracycline efflux protein; tet; confers resistance to tetracycline
   3213..3234    -  protein_bind   CAP binding site: CAP binding activates transcription in the presence of cAMP. E. coli catabolite activator protein
   3247..4329    -  CDS            lacI: lac repressor; lacI; The lac repressor binds to the lac operator to inhibit transcription in E. coli. This inhibition can be relieved by adding lactose or isopropyl-β-D-thiogalactopyranoside (IPTG).
   4330..15      -  promoter       lacI promoter (across the origin): lacI
>Addgene plasmid #42303 | pHYDuet93 | depositor full sequence | sequence record 62154 | pHYDuet93 plasmid sequence
CCATTCGATGGTGTCCGGGATCTCGACGCTCTCCCTTATGCGACTCCTGCATTAGGAAATTAATACGACT
CACTATAGGGGAATTGTGAGCGGATAACAATTCCCCTGTAGAAATAATTTTGTTTAACTTTAATAAGGAG
ATATACCATGGGCAGCAGCCATCATCATCATCATCACAGCAGCGGCCTGGTGCCGCGCGGCAGCCTAGGA
CAGTACAAACTTATCCTGAACGGTAAAACCCTGAAAGGTGAAACCACCACCGAAGCTGTTGACGCTGCTA
CCGCGGAAAAAGTTTTCAAACAGTACGCTAACGACAACGGTGTTGACGGTGAATGGACCTACGACGACGC
TACCAAAACCTACACCGTAACGGAAGGATCCTGTTTAAGCTATGAAACGGAAATATTGACAGTAGAATAT
GGATTATTACCGATTGGTAAAATTGTAGAAAAGCGCATCGAATGTACTGTTTATAGCGTTGATAATAATG
GAAATATTTATACACAACCTGTAGCACAATGGCACGATCGCGGAGAACAAGAGGTGTTTGAGTATTGTTT
GGAAGATGGTTCATTGATTCGGGCAACAAAAGACCATAAGTTTATGACTGTTGATGGTCAAATGTTGCCA
ATTGATGAAATATTTGAACGTGAATTGGATTTGATGCGGGTTGATAATTTGCCGAATATCAAAATAGCCA
CACGTAAATATTTAGGCAAACAAAATGTCTATGACATTGGAGTTGAGCGCGACCATAATTTTGCACTCAA
AAATTAAGCTTTAGCTTCTAATTGTTTCAATGGTACCCAGTACAAACTTATCCTGAACGGTAAAACCCTG
AAAGGTGAAACCACCACCGAAGCTGTTGACGCTGCTACCGCGGAAAAAGTTTTCAAACAGTACGCTAACG
ACAACGGTGTTGACGGTGAATGGACCTACGACGACGCTACCAAAACCTACACCGTAACGGAATAAGCTTG
GCTGTTTTGGCGGCTCGAGTCTGGTAAAGAAACCGCTGCTGCGAAATTTGAACGCCAGCACATGGACTCG
TCTACTAGCGCAGCTTAATTAACCTAGGCTGCTGCCACCGCTGAGCAATAACTAGCATAACCCCTTGGGG
CCTCTAAACGGGTCTTGAGGGGTTTTTTGCTGAAACCTCAGGCATTTGAGAAGCACACGGTCACACTGCT
TCCGGTAGTCAATAAACCGGTAAACCAGCAATAGACATAAGCGGCTATTTAACGACCCTGCCCTGAACCG
ACGACAAGCTGACGACCGGGTCTCCGCAAGTGGCACTTTTCGGGGAAATGTGCGCGGAACCCCTATTTGT
TTATTTTTCTAAATACATTCAAATATGTATCCGCTCATGAATTAATTCTTAGAAAAACTCATCGAGCATC
AAATGAAACTGCAATTTATTCATATCAGGATTATCAATACCATATTTTTGAAAAAGCCGTTTCTGTAATG
AAGGAGAAAACTCACCGAGGCAGTTCCATAGGATGGCAAGATCCTGGTATCGGTCTGCGATTCCGACTCG
TCCAACATCAATACAACCTATTAATTTCCCCTCGTCAAAAATAAGGTTATCAAGTGAGAAATCACCATGA
GTGACGACTGAATCCGGTGAGAATGGCAAAAGTTTATGCATTTCTTTCCAGACTTGTTCAACAGGCCAGC
CATTACGCTCGTCATCAAAATCACTCGCATCAACCAAACCGTTATTCATTCGTGATTGCGCCTGAGCGAG
ACGAAATACGCGGTCGCTGTTAAAAGGACAATTACAAACAGGAATCGAATGCAACCGGCGCAGGAACACT
GCCAGCGCATCAACAATATTTTCACCTGAATCAGGATATTCTTCTAATACCTGGAATGCTGTTTTCCCGG
GGATCGCAGTGGTGAGTAACCATGCATCATCAGGAGTACGGATAAAATGCTTGATGGTCGGAAGAGGCAT
AAATTCCGTCAGCCAGTTTAGTCTGACCATCTCATCTGTAACATCATTGGCAACGCTACCTTTGCCATGT
TTCAGAAACAACTCTGGCGCATCGGGCTTCCCATACAATCGATAGATTGTCGCACCTGATTGCCCGACAT
TATCGCGAGCCCATTTATACCCATATAAATCAGCATCCATGTTGGAATTTAATCGCGGCCTAGAGCAAGA
CGTTTCCCGTTGAATATGGCTCATACTCTTCCTTTTTCAATATTATTGAAGCATTTATCAGGGTTATTGT
CTCATGAGCGGATACATATTTGAATGTATTTAGAAAAATAAACAAATAGGCATGCAGCGCTCTTCCGCTT
CCTCGCTCACTGACTCGCTACGCTCGGTCGTTCGACTGCGGCGAGCGGTGTCAGCTCACTCAAAAGCGGT
AATACGGTTATCCACAGAATCAGGGGATAAAGCCGGAAAGAACATGTGAGCAAAAAGCAAAGCACCGGAA
GAAGCCAACGCCGCAGGCGTTTTTCCATAGGCTCCGCCCCCCTGACGAGCATCACAAAAATCGACGCTCA
AGCCAGAGGTGGCGAAACCCGACAGGACTATAAAGATACCAGGCGTTTCCCCCTGGAAGCTCCCTCGTGC
GCTCTCCTGTTCCGACCCTGCCGCTTACCGGATACCTGTCCGCCTTTCTCCCTTCGGGAAGCGTGGCGCT
TTCTCATAGCTCACGCTGTTGGTATCTCAGTTCGGTGTAGGTCGTTCGCTCCAAGCTGGGCTGTGTGCAC
GAACCCCCCGTTCAGCCCGACCGCTGCGCCTTATCCGGTAACTATCGTCTTGAGTCCAACCCGGTAAGAC
ACGACTTATCGCCACTGGCAGCAGCCATTGGTAACTGATTTAGAGGACTTTGTCTTGAAGTTATGCACCT
GTTAAGGCTAAACTGAAAGAACAGATTTTGGTGAGTGCGGTCCTCCAACCCACTTACCTTGGTTCAAAGA
GTTGGTAGCTCAGCGAACCTTGAGAAAACCACCGTTGGTAGCGGTGGTTTTTCTTTATTTATGAGATGAT
GAATCAATCGGTCTATCAAGTCAACGAACAGCTATTCCGTTACTCTAGATTTCAGTGCAATTTATCTCTT
CAAATGTAGCACCTGAAGTCAGCCCCATACGATATAAGTTGTAATTCTCATGTTAGTCATGCCCCGCGCC
CACCGGAAGGAGCTGACTGGGTTGAAGGCTCTCAAGGGCATCGGTCGAGATCCCGGTGCCTAATGAGTGA
GCTAACTTACATTAATTGCGTTGCGCTCACTGCCCGCTTTCCAGTCGGGAAACCTGTCGTGCCAGCTGCA
TTAATGAATCGGCCAACGCGCGGGGAGAGGCGGTTTGCGTATTGGGCGCCAGGGTGGTTTTTCTTTTCAC
CAGTGAGACGGGCAACAGCTGATTGCCCTTCACCGCCTGGCCCTGAGAGAGTTGCAGCAAGCGGTCCACG
CTGGTTTGCCCCAGCAGGCGAAAATCCTGTTTGATGGTGGTTAACGGCGGGATATAACATGAGCTGTCTT
CGGTATCGTCGTATCCCACTACCGAGATGTCCGCACCAACGCGCAGCCCGGACTCGGTAATGGCGCGCAT
TGCGCCCAGCGCCATCTGATCGTTGGCAACCAGCATCGCAGTGGGAACGATGCCCTCATTCAGCATTTGC
ATGGTTTGTTGAAAACCGGACATGGCACTCCAGTCGCCTTCCCGTTCCGCTATCGGCTGAATTTGATTGC
GAGTGAGATATTTATGCCAGCCAGCCAGACGCAGACGCGCCGAGACAGAACTTAATGGGCCCGCTAACAG
CGCGATTTGCTGGTGACCCAATGCGACCAGATGCTCCACGCCCAGTCGCGTACCGTCTTCATGGGAGAAA
ATAATACTGTTGATGGGTGTCTGGTCAGAGACATCAAGAAATAACGCCGGAACATTAGTGCAGGCAGCTT
CCACAGCAATGGCATCCTGGTCATCCAGCGGATAGTTAATGATCAGCCCACTGACGCGTTGCGCGAGAAG
ATTGTGCACCGCCGCTTTACAGGCTTCGACGCCGCTTCGTTCTACCATCGACACCACCACGCTGGCACCC
AGTTGATCGGCGCGAGATTTAATCGCCGCGACAATTTGCGACGGCGCGTGCAGGGCCAGACTGGAGGTGG
CAACGCCAATCAGCAACGACTGTTTGCCCGCCAGTTGTTGTGCCACGCGGTTGGGAATGTAATTCAGCTC
CGCCATCGCCGCTTCCACTTTTTCCCGCGTTTTCGCAGAAACGTGGCTGGCCTGGTTCACCACGCGGGAA
ACGGTCTGATAAGAGACACCGGCATACTCTGCGACATCGTATAACGTTACTGGTTTCACATTCACCACCC
TGAATTGACTCTCTTCCGGGCGCTATCATGCCATACCGCGAAAGGTTTTGCG
