>Addgene plasmid #42303 | pHYDuet93 | addgene partial sequence | sequence record 103954 | T7 5'-TAATACGACTCACTATAGGG-3'
TTTTGTTTAACTTTAATAAGGAGATATACCATGGGCAGCAGCCATCATCATCATCATCACAGCAGCGGCC
TGGTGCCGCGCGGCAGCCTAGGACAGTACAAACTTATCCTGAACGGTAAAACCCTGAAAGGTGAAACCAC
CACCGAAGCTGTTGACGCTGCTACCGCGGAAAAAGTTTTCAAACAGTACGCTAACGACAACGGTGTTGAC
GGTGAATGGACCTACGACGACGCTACCAAAACCTACACCGTAACGGAAGGATCCTGTTTAAGCTATGAAA
CGGAAATATTGACAGTAGAATATGGATTATTACCGATTGGTAAAATTGTAGAAAAGCGCATCGAATGTAC
TGTTTATAGCGTTGATAATAATGGAAATATTTATACACAACCTGTAGCACAATGGCACGATCGCGGAGAA
CAAGAGGTGTTTGAGTATTGTTTGGAAGATGGTTCATTGATTCGGGCAACAAAAGACCATAAGTTTATGA
CTGTTGATGGTCAAATGTTGCCAATTGATGAAATATTTGAACGTGAATTGGATTTGATGCGGGTTGATAA
TTTGCCGAATATCAAAATAGCCACACGTAAATATTTAGGCAAACAAAATGTCTATGACATTGGAGTTGAG
CGCGACCATAATTTTGCACTCAAAAATTAAGCTTTAGCTTCTAATTGTTTCAATGGTACCCAGTACAAAC
TTATCCTGAACGGTAAAACCCTGAAAGGTGAAACCACCACCGAAGCTGTTGACGCTGCTACCGCGGAAAA
AGTTTTCAAACAGTACGCTAACGACAACGGTGTTGACGGTGAATGGACCTACGACGACGCTACCAAAACC
TACACCGTAACGGAATAAGCTT
