>Addgene plasmid #42303 | pHYDuet93 | addgene partial sequence | sequence record 103956 | T7term 5'-GCTAGTTATTGCTCAGCGG-3'
AGCTGCGCTAGTAGACGAGTCCATGTGCTGGCGTTCAAATTTCGCAGCAGCGGTTTCTTTACCAGACTCG
AGCCGCCAAAACAGCCAAGCTTATTCCGTTACGGTGTAGGTTTTGGTAGCGTCGTCGTAGGTCCATTCAC
CGTCAACACCGTTGTCGTTAGCGTACTGTTTGAAAACTTTTTCCGCGGTAGCAGCGTCAACAGCTTCGGT
GGTGGTTTCACCTTTCAGGGTTTTACCGTTCAGGATAAGTTTGTACTGGGTACCATTGAAACAATTAGAA
GCTAAAGCTTAATTTTTGAGTGCAAAATTATGGTCGCGCTCAACTCCAATGTCATAGACATTTTGTTTGC
CTAAATATTTACGTGTGGCTATTTTGATATTCGGCAAATTATCAACCCGCATCAAATCCAATTCACGTTC
AAATATTTCATCAATTGGCAACATTTGACCATCAACAGTCATAAACTTATGGTCTTTTGTTGCCCGAATC
AATGAACCATCTTCCAAACAATACTCAAACACCTCTTGTTCTCCGCGATCGTGCCATTGTGCTACAGGTT
GTGTATAAATATTTCCATTATTATCAACGCTATAAACAGTACATTCGATGCGCTTTTCTACAATTTTACC
AATCGGTAATAATCCATATTCTACTGTCAATATTTCCGTTTCATAGCTTAAACAGGATCCTTCCGTTACG
GTGTAGGTTTTGGTAGCGTCGTCGTAGGTCCATTCACCGTCAACACCGTTGTCGTTAGCGTACTGTTTGA
AAACTTTTTCCGCGGTAGCAGCGTCAACAGCTTCGGTGGTGGTTTCACCTTTCAGGGTTTTACCGTTCAG
GATAAGTTTGTACTGTCCTAGGCTGCCGCGCGGCACCAGGCCGCTGCTGTGATGATGATGATGATGGCTG
CTGCCCATGGTATATCT
